Addgene plasmid #85793: pSLI-N-sandwich-loxP(K13)
Purpose: P. falciparum integration plasmid for N-terminal gene fusions (double 2xFKBP) and placing loxP sites using SLI
Depositing lab: Tobias Spielmann. Depositing organization: Bernhard-Nocht-Institut fuer Tropenmedizin. Publication: A genetic system to study Plasmodium falciparum protein function. Birnbaum J, Flemming S, Reichard N, Soares AB, Mesen-Ramirez P, Jonscher E, Bergmann B, Spielmann T. Nat Methods. 2017 Mar 13. doi: 10.1038/nmeth.4223. PubMed 28288121.
Backbone
  Vector backbone: pGEM
  Vector type: Cre/Lox ; P. falciparum genomic integration
  Selectable markers: human DHFR
Growth in bacteria
  Bacterial resistance: Ampicillin, 100 μg/mL
  Growth temperature: 37°C
  Growth strain: DH5alpha
  Copy number: Unknown
Gene/Insert
  Gene/Insert name: Kelch13
  Species: P. falciparum
  Promoter: none
  Tag / fusion protein: double 2xFKBP, GFP
  Cloning method: Restriction Enzyme; 5′ cloning site NotI (not destroyed); 3′ cloning site PmeI (not destroyed)
  Sequencing primers: 5′ pARLfw; 3′ DHODHrv
Terms and licenses: Academic/Nonprofit Terms; Industry Terms: Not Available to Industry
How to cite: pSLI-N-sandwich-loxP(K13) was a gift from Tobias Spielmann (Addgene plasmid # 85793 ; http://n2t.net/addgene:85793 ; RRID:Addgene_85793)
