[The description below was written by a language model from this plasmid's Addgene catalogue record and pLannotate feature annotations shown in this document.]
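Description:
pSLI-N-sandwich-loxP(K13) is an 11.3 kb pGEM-based plasmid for modifying the Kelch13 locus of Plasmodium falciparum by selection-linked integration (SLI). It is propagated in E. coli using a high-copy ColE1/pUC-type origin and the β-lactamase (AmpR) gene. Remnants of the cloning backbone (lac promoter/operator, lacZα fragment, SP6 and a T7 promoter fragment) are also annotated. A human DHFR coding sequence is the parasite-selectable marker for cells carrying the plasmid. The short "LEU2" and "URA3 promoter" hits upstream of it are only about 20 nt long and are probably spurious matches rather than functional yeast elements. The promoter driving DHFR is not annotated.

The integration cassette is listed as promoterless, which is the basis of SLI: its reading frame is expressed only after recombination places it under an endogenous promoter, so a second drug selection enriches for integrants. In the feature table a loxP site is followed by a coding sequence matching yeast dihydroorotate dehydrogenase (URA1, consistent with the DHODH sequencing primer), which presumably acts as that integration-linked marker. Next come two FKBP domains, GFPmut2 and two more FKBP domains, the "sandwich" 2xFKBP-GFP-2xFKBP tag. The varied species names on the FKBP hits reflect homology-based annotation. About 2.2 kb between the last FKBP and the second loxP site is unannotated and presumably holds the Kelch13 sequence. The homology region used for targeting and any skip peptide separating the marker from the tag are likewise not annotated.

After integration, Kelch13 should be expressed as an N-terminal fusion to this tag and flanked by loxP sites. The GFP allows localisation, the loxP sites allow Cre-mediated excision, and FKBP domains are generally used for ligand-induced dimerisation with an FRB partner, for example to mislocalise the tagged protein.
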