Features (pLannotate 1.2.2; 24 found; start..end, strand, type, name):
   1005..1022    -  promoter       LEU2 promoter (fragment): S. cerevisiae LEU2
   1091..1113    -  promoter       URA3 promoter (fragment): S. cerevisiae URA3
   1173..1190    -  promoter       LEU2 promoter (fragment): S. cerevisiae LEU2
   1308..1868    +  CDS            DHFR: DYR_HUMAN - Experimental evidence at protein level: Swiss-Prot protein existence level 1. Key enzyme in folate metabolism. Contributes to the de novo mitochondrial thymidylate biosynthesis pathway. Catalyzes an essential reaction for de novo glycine and purine synthesis, and for DNA precursor synthesis. Binds its own mRNA and that of DHFR2. From Homo sapiens (Human).
   2448..2465    -  promoter       T7 promoter (fragment): promoter for bacteriophage T7 RNA polymerase
   2468..2625    +  CDS            lacZα (fragment): LacZα fragment of β-galactosidase; lacZ fragment
   2631..2730    -  misc_feature   bom (fragment): basis of mobility region from pBR322
   2832..2867    -  CDS            rop (fragment): Rop protein, which maintains plasmids at low copy number; rop
   2962..3066    +  promoter       AmpR promoter: bla
   3067..3927    +  CDS            AmpR: β-lactamase; bla; confers resistance to ampicillin, carbenicillin, and related antibiotics
   4098..4686    +  rep_origin     ori: high-copy-number ColE1/pMB1/pBR322/pUC origin of replication
   4869..4961    +  CDS            lacI (fragment): lac repressor; lacI; The lac repressor binds to the lac operator to inhibit transcription in E. coli. This inhibition can be relieved by adding lactose or isopropyl-β-D-thiogalactopyranoside (IPTG).
   4974..4995    +  protein_bind   CAP binding site: CAP binding activates transcription in the presence of cAMP. E. coli catabolite activator protein
   5010..5040    +  promoter       lac promoter: promoter for the E. coli lac operon
   5044..5066    +  protein_bind   lac operator (fragment): The lac repressor binds to the lac operator to inhibit transcription in E. coli. This inhibition can be relieved by adding lactose or isopropyl-β-D-thiogalactopyranoside (IPTG). lac repressor encoded by lacI
   5106..5124    +  promoter       SP6 promoter: promoter for bacteriophage SP6 RNA polymerase
   5758..5791    +  protein_bind   loxP: Cre-mediated recombination occurs in the 8-bp core sequence (GCATACAT). Cre recombinase
   5851..6792    +  CDS            URA1: PYRD_YEAST - Experimental evidence at protein level: Swiss-Prot protein existence level 1. Catalyzes the conversion of dihydroorotate to orotate with fumarate as the electron acceptor. Molecular oxygen can replace fumarate in vitro. Does not use oxaloacetate or NAD or NADP as electron acceptors. From Saccharomyces cerevisiae (strain ATCC 204508 / S288c) (Baker's yeast).
   6847..7170    +  CDS            FPR1: FKBP_DEBHA - Protein inferred from homology: Swiss-Prot protein existence level 3. PPIases accelerate the folding of proteins. It catalyzes the cis-trans isomerization of proline imidic peptide bonds in oligopeptides (By similarity). From Debaryomyces hansenii (strain ATCC 36239 / CBS 767 / BCRC 21394 / JCM 1990 / NBRC 0083 / IGC 2968) (Yeast) (Torulaspora hansenii).
   7225..7545    +  CDS            FKBP1A: FKB1A_HUMAN - Also known as FKBP1, FKBP12. Experimental evidence at protein level: Swiss-Prot protein existence level 1. Keeps in an inactive conformation TGFBR1, the TGF-beta type I serine/threonine kinase receptor, preventing TGF-beta receptor activation in absence of ligand. Recruits SMAD7 to ACVR1B which prevents the association of SMAD2 and SMAD3 with the activin receptor complex, thereby blocking the activin signal. May modulate the RYR1 calcium channel activity. PPIases accelerate the folding of proteins. It catalyzes the cis-trans isomerization of proline imidic peptide bonds in oligop
   7594..8307    +  CDS            GFPmut2: GFPmut2 is a basic (constitutively fluorescent) green fluorescent protein published in 1996, derived from Aequorea victoria. It is reported to be a very rapidly-maturing weak dimer.
   8371..8688    +  CDS            fkbp4 (fragment): FKBP4_DICDI - Experimental evidence at protein level: Swiss-Prot protein existence level 1. PPIase that acts as a histone chaperone. Histone proline isomerase that increases the rate of cis-trans isomerization at prolines on the histone H3 N-terminal tail. Proline isomerization influences H3 methylation thereby regulating gene expression. From Dictyostelium discoideum (Slime mold).
   8707..9027    +  CDS            FKBP1A: FKB1A_HUMAN - Also known as FKBP1, FKBP12. Experimental evidence at protein level: Swiss-Prot protein existence level 1. Keeps in an inactive conformation TGFBR1, the TGF-beta type I serine/threonine kinase receptor, preventing TGF-beta receptor activation in absence of ligand. Recruits SMAD7 to ACVR1B which prevents the association of SMAD2 and SMAD3 with the activin receptor complex, thereby blocking the activin signal. May modulate the RYR1 calcium channel activity. PPIases accelerate the folding of proteins. It catalyzes the cis-trans isomerization of proline imidic peptide bonds in oligop
  11269..11302   +  protein_bind   loxP: Cre-mediated recombination occurs in the 8-bp core sequence (GCATACAT). Cre recombinase
>Addgene plasmid #85793 | pSLI-N-sandwich-loxP(K13) | depositor full sequence | sequence record 166797 | pSLI-N-sandwich-loxP(K13) sequence 11313 bps
GGATATGGCAGCTTAATGTTCGTTTTTCTTATTTATATATTTATACCAATTGATTGTATTTATAACTGTA
AAAATGTGTATGTTGTGTGCATATTTTTTTTTGTGCATGCACATGCATGTAAATAGCTAAAATTATGAAC
ATTTTATTTTTTGTTCAGAAAAAAAAAACTTTACACACATAAAATGGCTAGTATGAATAGCCATATTTTA
TATAAATTAAATCCTATGAATTTATGACCATATTAAAAATTTAGATATTTATGGAACATAATATGTTTGA
AACAATAAGACAAAATTATTATTATTATTATTATTTTTACTGTTATAATTATGTGTCTCCTTCAATGATT
CATAAATAGTTGGACTTGATTTTTAAAATGTTTATAATATGATTAGCATAGTTAAATAAAAAAAGTTGAA
AAATTAAAAAAAAACATATAAACACAAATGATGGTTTTTCCTTCAATTTCGATATCAATTTATAGAAACA
AAATATATACTTGTATAATTTTATTTTTTTATATAAATCATTACATATATAATTATACAATATTTTTTCT
AAGAGATAATTATATATTAATATATATAAAAAAAGGTGTTTTTTTTTTTTTTTTTTATTTTTATTTTTAT
TTTATGGTAATATTTTATTTTCCTTATTTTATAAATTATATTAGTTTATATGTGATTAATTTTATATATT
ATCAATTTATATATTTTTAAATGCTTACTTAATTATCTTTTTTTTTTTTTTTTTTTTTTTTTCCCCTCTT
TTTATATTAATTTATTTTTGAAAAAATTGATATATATATATATATATAATATATATATATACATGTAGTA
GTATTAAACAATGTATAATATATATAAATAATATATTTATATATTTCATTTCAATTTTAATTTTTTTTGG
TTTTTTTTTTTTTTCTTTTTGTCATATTTAAAAAAAATTATATTCATATAAGTTATGCATTTTTTATAAA
CATTATTCAATATATGTATAATATAATATATATATATATATTAATGTATTATTCCAATGTGCATGATAAA
AGAAAAAAATAATATTTATAAAAAAAAAGAAAAATAAAACAAAAAAAGAAAAAAAAAAAAAAAAAAAAAA
AAATACAAAAATAAATAATATAATTTATAATTATATATTCTTGTCACAATAAAAATATATATATATATAT
ATATATTTATAATATGTATATTTTAAACTAGAAAAGGAATAACTAATATTTTATTTATTATCATTCAAGA
TTTATATTTTATAATAATAAATACCTAATAGAAATATATCAGGATCCATGCATGGTTCGCTAAACTGCAT
CGTCGCTGTGTCCCAGAACATGGGCATCGGCAAGAACGGGGACTACCCCTGGCCACCGCTCAGGAACGAA
TTTAGATATTTCCAGAGAATGACCACAACCTCTTCAGTAGAAGGTAAACAGAATCTGGTGATTATGGGTA
AGAAGACCTGGTTCTCCATTCCTGAGAAGAATCGACCTTTAAAGGGTAGAATTAATTTAGTTCTCAGCAG
AGAACTCAAGGAACCTCCACAAGGAGCTCATTTTCTTTCCAGAAGTCTAGATGATGCCTTAAAACTTACT
GAACAACCAGAATTAGCAAATAAAGTAGACATGGTCTGGATAGTTGGTGGCAGTTCTGTTTATAAGGAAG
CCATGAATCACCCAGGCCATCTTAAACTATTTGTGACAAGGATCATGCAAGACTTTGAAAGTGACACGTT
TTTTCCAGAAATTGATTTGGAGAAATATAAACTTCTGCCAGAATACCCAGGTGTTCTCTCTGATGTCCAG
GAGGAGAAAGGCATTAAGTACAAATTTGAAGTATATGAGAAGAATGATTAAGCTTATTTAATAATAGATT
AAAAATATTATAAAAATAAAAACATAAACACAGAAATTACAAAAAAAATACATATGAATTTTTTTTTTGT
AATCTTCCTTATAAATATAGAATAATGAATCATATAAAACATATCATTATTCATTTATTTACATTTAAAA
TTATTGTTTCAGTATCTTTAATTTATTATGTATATATAAAAATAACTTACAATTTTATTAATAAACAATA
TATGTTTATTAATTCATGTTTTGTAATTTATGGGATAGCGATTTTTTTTACTGTCTGTATTTTTCTTTTT
TAATTATGTTTTAATTGTATTTTATTTTTATTATTGTTCTTTTTATAGTATTATTTTAAAACAAAATGTA
TTTTCTAAGAACTTATAATAATAATAAATATAAATTTTAATAAAAATTATATTTATCTTTTACAATATGA
ACATAAAGTACAACATTAATATATAGCTTTTAATATTTTTATTCCTAATCATGTAAATCTTAAATTTTTC
TTTTTAAACATATGTTAAATATTTATTTCTCATTATATATAAGAACATATTTATTAAATCTAGAATTCTA
TAGTGAGTCGTATTACAATTCACTGGCCGTCGTTTTACAACGTCGTGACTGGGAAAACCCTGGCGTTACC
CAACTTAATCGCCTTGCAGCACATCCCCCTTTCGCCAGCTGGCGTAATAGCGAAGAGGCCCGCACCGATC
GCCCTTCCCAACAGTTGCGCAGCCTGAATGGCGAATGGCGCCTGATGCGGTATTTTCTCCTTACGCATCT
GTGCGGTATTTCACACCGCATATGGTGCACTCTCAGTACAATCTGCTCTGATGCCGCATAGTTAAGCCAG
CCCCGACACCCGCCAACACCCGCTGACGCGCCCTGACGGGCTTGTCTGCTCCCGGCATCCGCTTACAGAC
AAGCTGTGACCGTCTCCGGGAGCTGCATGTGTCAGAGGTTTTCACCGTCATCACCGAAACGCGCGAGACG
AAAGGGCCTCGTGATACGCCTATTTTTATAGGTTAATGTCATGATAATAATGGTTTCTTAGACGTCAGGT
GGCACTTTTCGGGGAAATGTGCGCGGAACCCCTATTTGTTTATTTTTCTAAATACATTCAAATATGTATC
CGCTCATGAGACAATAACCCTGATAAATGCTTCAATAATATTGAAAAAGGAAGAGTATGAGTATTCAACA
TTTCCGTGTCGCCCTTATTCCCTTTTTTGCGGCATTTTGCCTTCCTGTTTTTGCTCACCCAGAAACGCTG
GTGAAAGTAAAAGATGCTGAAGATCAGTTGGGTGCACGAGTGGGTTACATCGAACTGGATCTCAACAGCG
GTAAGATCCTTGAGAGTTTTCGCCCCGAAGAACGTTTTCCAATGATGAGCACTTTTAAAGTTCTGCTATG
TGGCGCGGTATTATCCCGTATTGACGCCGGGCAAGAGCAACTCGGTCGCCGCATACACTATTCTCAGAAT
GACTTGGTTGAGTACTCACCAGTCACAGAAAAGCATCTTACGGATGGCATGACAGTAAGAGAATTATGCA
GTGCTGCCATAACCATGAGTGATAACACTGCGGCCAACTTACTTCTGACAACGATCGGAGGACCGAAGGA
GCTAACCGCTTTTTTGCACAACATGGGGGATCATGTAACTCGCCTTGATCGTTGGGAACCGGAGCTGAAT
GAAGCCATACCAAACGACGAGCGTGACACCACGATGCCTGTAGCAATGCCAACAACGTTGCGCAAACTAT
TAACTGGCGAACTACTTACTCTAGCTTCCCGGCAACAATTAATAGACTGGATGGAGGCGGATAAAGTTGC
AGGACCACTTCTGCGCTCGGCCCTTCCGGCTGGCTGGTTTATTGCTGATAAATCTGGAGCCGGTGAGCGT
GGGTCTCGCGGTATCATTGCAGCACTGGGGCCAGATGGTAAGCCCTCCCGTATCGTAGTTATCTACACGA
CGGGGAGTCAGGCAACTATGGATGAACGAAATAGACAGATCGCTGAGATAGGTGCCTCACTGATTAAGCA
TTGGTAACTGTCAGACCAAGTTTACTCATATATACTTTAGATTGATTTAAAACTTCATTTTTAATTTAAA
AGGATCTAGGTGAAGATCCTTTTTGATAATCTCATGACCAAAATCCCTTAACGTGAGTTTTCGTTCCACT
GAGCGTCAGACCCCGTAGAAAAGATCAAAGGATCTTCTTGAGATCCTTTTTTTCTGCGCGTAATCTGCTG
CTTGCAAACAAAAAAACCACCGCTACCAGCGGTGGTTTGTTTGCCGGATCAAGAGCTACCAACTCTTTTT
CCGAAGGTAACTGGCTTCAGCAGAGCGCAGATACCAAATACTGTCCTTCTAGTGTAGCCGTAGTTAGGCC
ACCACTTCAAGAACTCTGTAGCACCGCCTACATACCTCGCTCTGCTAATCCTGTTACCAGTGGCTGCTGC
CAGTGGCGATAAGTCGTGTCTTACCGGGTTGGACTCAAGACGATAGTTACCGGATAAGGCGCAGCGGTCG
GGCTGAACGGGGGGTTCGTGCACACAGCCCAGCTTGGAGCGAACGACCTACACCGAACTGAGATACCTAC
AGCGTGAGCTATGAGAAAGCGCCACGCTTCCCGAAGGGAGAAAGGCGGACAGGTATCCGGTAAGCGGCAG
GGTCGGAACAGGAGAGCGCACGAGGGAGCTTCCAGGGGGAAACGCCTGGTATCTTTATAGTCCTGTCGGG
TTTCGCCACCTCTGACTTGAGCGTCGATTTTTGTGATGCTCGTCAGGGGGGCGGAGCCTATCGAAAAACG
CCAGCAACGCGGCCTTTTTACGGTTCCTGGCCTTTTGCTGGCCTTTTGCTCACATGTTCTTTCCTGCGTT
ATCCCCTGATTCTGTGGATAACCGTATTACCGCCTTTGAGTGAGCTGATACCGCTCGCCGCAGCCGAACG
ACCGAGCGCAGCGAGTCAGTGAGCGAGGAAGCGGAAGAGCGCCCAATACGCAAACCGCCTCTCCCCGCGC
GTTGGCCGATTCATTAATGCAGCTGGCACGACAGGTTTCCCGACTGGAAAGCGGGCAGTGAGCGCAACGC
AATTAATGTGAGTTAGCTCACTCATTAGGCACCCCAGGCTTTACACTTTATGCTTCCGGCTCGTATGTTG
TGTGGAATTGTGAGCGGATAACAATTTCACACAGGAAACAGCTATGACCATGATTACGCCAAGCTATTTA
GGTGACACTATAGAATACTCGCGGCCGCTAAAGATGCAGCAAATCTTATAAATGATGATTCTGGATTAAA
CAATTTAAAAAAATTTTCAACTGTAAATAATGTAAATGATACTTATGAAAAGAAAATTATTGAAACGGAA
TTAAGTGATGCTAGTGATTTTGAAAATATGGTAGGTGATTTAAGAATTACATTTATTAATTGGTTAAAAA
AGACACAAATGAATTTTATTCGAGAAAAAGATAAATTATTTAAAGATAAGAAAGAACTAGAAATGGAAAG
AGTACGATTGTACAAAGAATTAGAAAACCGTAAAAATATTGAAGAACAGAAATTACATGATGAAAGAAAG
AAATTAGATATTGATATATCTAATGGTTATAAACAAATAAAAAAAGAAAAAGAAGAACATAGGAAACGAT
TTGATGAAGAAAGATTAAGATTTTTACAAGAAATCGATAAAATTAAATTAGTATTATATTTAGAAAAAGA
AAAATATTATCAAGAATATAAAAATTTTGAGAATGATAAAAAAAAAATTGTTGATGCAAATATTGCTACT
GAAACTATGATTGATGGTTTAAACGAGCAGAAGTTAATATCAGAAGAGGATTTGGGTGAACAAAAACTCA
TAAGCGAAGAAGATTTAATAACTTCGTATAGCATACATTATACGAAGTTATCCGGAGAAGGAAGAGGAAG
TTTATTAACATGTGGAGATGTAGAAGAAAATCCAGGACCAATGACAGCCAGTTTAACTACCAAGTTCTTG
AACAATACCTATGAAAACCCATTTATGAATGCATCCGGTGTTCATTGCATGACTACACAAGAATTAGATG
AATTAGCAAACTCTAAAGCTGGCGCATTCATTACAAAGAGTGCTACAACCTTAGAAAGAGAAGGTAACCC
TGAACCACGTTACATTTCTGTCCCTCTAGGCAGTATCAACTCCATGGGTTTACCAAACGAAGGTATCGAC
TACTATTTGTCCTATGTATTAAACCGTCAAAAGAATTATCCTGATGCACCTGCTATTTTCTTCTCAGTTG
CTGGTATGAGCATTGATGAAAATTTAAATTTGTTGAGGAAAATCCAAGATAGCGAATTCAACGGTATTAC
CGAGTTAAACTTGTCTTGTCCTAATGTGCCTGGGAAACCACAAGTTGCTTATGACTTTGACTTGACAAAG
GAAACCTTGGAAAAGGTTTTTGCCTTTTTCAAAAAACCTCTTGGTGTCAAGTTGCCTCCTTATTTTGATT
TTGCCCATTTTGATATCATGGCAAAAATATTGAACGAGTTCCCATTAGCTTATGTCAACTCTATCAATAG
TATAGGAAATGGTCTTTTCATTGATGTGGAGAAGGAGAGTGTAGTAGTGAAGCCAAAGAATGGTTTCGGG
GGTATTGGAGGTGAATATGTTAAGCCAACCGCGCTCGCCAATGTTCGTGCATTTTACACTCGTTTGAGAC
CTGAAATCAAAGTTATCGGTACAGGTGGAATTAAGTCCGGTAAGGATGCATTTGAACATCTTCTATGTGG
TGCCTCTATGCTACAGATTGGTACAGAATTACAAAAAGAGGGCGTCAAGATTTTTGAACGTATCGAAAAA
GAATTAAAAGACATAATGGAAGCTAAGGGTTATACATCCATAGATCAGTTCCGTGGGAAGTTGAACAGCA
TTGGTGAAGGTAGAGGTTCTTTGTTGACTTGTGGTGATGTTGAAGAAAATCCAGGTCCAGCTAGCCGTGG
TGTTCAGGTCGAGACTATTAGCCCTGGAGATGGACGCACGTTTCCTAAGCGTGGACAGACATGCGTAGTT
CACTACACAGGTATGTTGGAGGACGGTAAAAAGTTCGACAGCTCACGCGACCGCAATAAACCTTTCAAGT
TTATGCTTGGCAAGCAGGAGGTTATTCGTGGATGGGAGGAGGGTGTAGCACAGATGTCTGTTGGACAGCG
TGCTAAGTTGACAATTTCACCTGACTATGCTTATGGCGCTACGGGCCATCCCGGGATCATTCCGCCACAT
GCGACTCTGGTATTCGACGTTGAATTATTAAAGTTAGAGACAGCTAGAGGGGCCGCTGCAGGTGCTGGTG
GAGCTGGAAGACGTGGAGTACAAGTAGAGACTATCTCTCCAGGTGACGGTCGCACTTTCCCAAAGCGTGG
CCAAACCTGTGTTGTACATTACACTGGTATGCTGGAGGATGGGAAAAAGTTCGATTCCAGTCGCGACCGT
AACAAACCGTTCAAATTCATGTTGGGAAAGCAGGAAGTGATCCGCGGGTGGGAGGAAGGCGTGGCGCAAA
TGAGCGTCGGTCAGCGGGCTAAATTGACCATTTCCCCTGACTACGCGTATGGGGCTACTGGGCACCCAGG
GATTATTCCGCCTCACGCTACACTTGTGTTTGATGTCGAACTTTTGAAACTGGAAACTGCCAGGGGAGCA
GCCGCAGGAGCAGGGGGGGCAGGAAGGGTCGACATGAGTAAAGGAGAAGAACTTTTCACTGGAGTTGTCC
CAATTCTTGTTGAATTAGATGGTGATGTTAATGGGCACAAATTTTCTGTCAGTGGAGAGGGTGAAGGTGA
TGCAACATACGGAAAACTTACCCTTAAATTTATTTGCACTACTGGAAAACTACCAGTTCCATGGCCAACA
CTTGTCACTACTTTCGCGTATGGTCTTCAATGCTTTGCGAGATACCCAGATCATATGAAACAGCATGACT
TTTTCAAGAGTGCCATGCCCGAAGGTTATGTACAGGAAAGAACTATATTTTTCAAAGATGACGGGAACTA
CAAGACACGTGCTGAAGTCAAGTTTGAAGGTGATACCCTTGTTAATAGAATCGAGTTAAAAGGTATTGAT
TTTAAAGAAGATGGAAACATTCTTGGACACAAATTGGAATACAACTATAACTCACACAATGTATACATCA
TGGCAGACAAACAAAAGAATGGAATCAAAGTTAACTTCAAAATTAGACACAACATTGAAGATGGAAGCGT
TCAACTAGCAGACCATTATCAACAAAATACTCCAATTGGCGATGGCCCTGTCCTTTTACCAGACAACCAT
TACCTGTCCACACAATCTGCCCTTTCGAAAGATCCCAACGAAAAGAGAGACCACATGGTCCTTCTTGAGT
TTGTAACAGCTGCTGGGATTACACATGGCATGGATGAGCTCTACAAACCTAGCTCAGGATTGAGATCAAG
ATCTGCTGCTGCTGGTGCTGGTGGTGCTGCTAGAGCTGCTCTGCAGAGAGGAGTACAAGTTGAAACAATA
TCACCAGGAGATGGTCGTACATTTCCAAAAAGAGGTCAAACTTGTGTTGTACATTATACTGGAATGCTTG
AAGATGGAAAGAAATTTGATTCATCTCGTGATAGAAATAAACCATTTAAATTTATGCTAGGTAAACAAGA
AGTAATACGAGGTTGGGAAGAAGGAGTTGCTCAAATGAGTGTAGGTCAAAGAGCAAAACTTACTATATCT
CCAGATTATGCTTATGGTGCAACTGGACATCCAGGTATAATTCCACCTCATGCAACTCTTGTATTTGATG
TGGAGCTTCTAAAACTAGAAACTAGAGGTGTTCAGGTTGAAACAATTTCACCTGGAGATGGCAGAACCTT
TCCTAAAAGAGGACAGACTTGCGTAGTTCATTATACAGGCATGCTAGAGGATGGTAAGAAATTTGATTCT
AGTCGAGATAGAAATAAGCCATTCAAGTTTATGCTAGGTAAACAGGAAGTAATAAGAGGTTGGGAAGAGG
GTGTAGCACAGATGTCAGTTGGACAAAGAGCAAAGTTAACAATATCACCAGATTATGCATACGGTGCAAC
AGGCCATCCTGGCATCATCCCTCCACATGCAACTTTAGTATTCGACGTTGAATTGTTAAAGTTAGAGACA
ACGCGTGCTAGAGGTGCTGCTGCTGGTGCTGGAGGTGCAGGTAGACCTAGGATGGAGGGTGAGAAGGTTA
AGACTAAAGCTAACAGTATAAGTAACTTCAGTATGACTTACGACAGAGAGAGTGGAGGGAATAGTAACTC
AGACGACAAGAGTGGTTCAAGTTCAGAAAACGACTCAAACAGTTTTATGAACTTAACATCTGACAAGAAC
GAAAAGACAGAGAACAACTCATTTTTACTTAACAACTCATCTTACGGTAACGTAAAGGACTCTTTATTGG
AGTCTATAGACATGTCAGTGTTGGACAGTAATTTCGACTCAAAGAAGGACTTCTTGCCTTCAAACTTGTC
TAGGACTTTCAACAACATGAGTAAGGACAACATTGGTAACAAGTACTTGAACAAGTTATTGAACAAGAAG
AAGGACACAATAACTAACGAGAACAACAACATAAACCACAACAACAACAACAACAACTTAACTGCTAACA
ACATTACAAACAACTTAATAAACAACAACATGAACTCACCTTCTATAATGAACACAAATAAGAAGGAAAA
CTTCTTGGACGCTGCTAACTTGATTAACGACGACTCAGGTTTGAATAACTTGAAGAAGTTCTCTACAGTT
AACAACGTTAACGACACATACGAGAAAAAGATAATAGAGACCGAGTTGTCAGACGCATCAGACTTCGAGA
ACATGGTTGGAGACTTGAGGATAACTTTCATAAACTGGTTGAAGAAAACTCAGATGAACTTCATAAGAGA
GAAGGACAAGTTGTTCAAGGACAAAAAGGAGCTTGAGATGGAGAGGGTTCGTTTATATAAGGAGTTGGAG
AATCGTAAGAACATAGAGGAGCAAAAGTTGCACGACGAGAGGAAAAAGTTGGACATAGACATTTCAAACG
GATACAAGCAGATTAAGAAGGAGAAGGAGGAGCACAGAAAGCGTTTCGACGAGGAGAGGTTGAGGTTCTT
GCAGGAGATAGACAAGATAAAGTTGGTTTTGTACTTGGAGAAGGAGAAGTACTACCAGGAGTACAAGAAC
TTCGAAAACGACAAGAAGAAGATAGTAGACGCTAACATAGCAACAGAGACAATGATAGACATAAACGTAG
GAGGTGCAATATTCGAGACTTCAAGGCACACTTTGACTCAGCAGAAGGACTCTTTCATTGAAAAGTTGTT
GTCAGGTAGGCACCACGTTACAAGGGACAAGCAGGGTAGGATTTTTTTGGACAGAGACTCAGAATTGTTC
AGGATAATTTTAAATTTCTTGAGGAACCCCTTGACAATTCCTATTCCTAAGGACTTGTCTGAGTCAGAGG
CTTTATTAAAGGAGGCTGAGTTCTACGGAATAAAGTTCTTGCCTTTTCCTTTGGTTTTCTGCATTGGAGG
TTTCGACGGAGTTGAGTACTTGAACAGTATGGAGTTGTTGGACATATCACAGCAGTGTTGGCGAATGTGC
ACTCCAATGTCAACTAAGAAGGCATACTTCGGTTCTGCAGTTTTAAACAACTTTTTGTATGTATTCGGAG
GAAACAATTACGACTACAAAGCATTGTTCGAGACAGAGGTATACGACAGGTTGAGGGACGTTTGGTACGT
AAGTTCAAACTTGAACATTCCAAGGAGGAACAACTGCGGAGTAACCTCTAACGGAAGGATATACTGCATA
GGAGGTTACGACGGATCATCAATAATTCCCAACGTTGAGGCTTACGACCACAGAATGAAGGCTTGGGTTG
AAGTAGCTCCATTAAACACTCCAAGGTCTAGTGCAATGTGCGTAGCATTCGACAACAAGATATACGTGAT
AGGAGGTACAAACGGAGAAAGGTTGAACTCAATAGAGGTTTACGAGGAGAAGATGAACAAGTGGGAGCAG
TTCCCTTACGCATTGTTGGAGGCAAGGTCAAGTGGTGCTGCATTCAACTATTTAAACCAGATTTACGTAG
TAGGTGGAATAGACAACGAGCACAATATTTTGGACTCTGTAGAGCAGTACCAGCCTTTCAACAAGAGGTG
GCAGTTCCTTAACGGAGTTCCTGAAAAGAAGATGAACTTCGGTGCAGCTACTTTAAGTGACTCATACATT
ATAACTGGTGGTGAGAACGGGGAGGTACTTAACTCTTGCCACTTTTTCTCACCTGACACTAACGAGTGGC
AATTAGGACCTTCATTGTTGGTACCAAGGTTCGGACATTCAGTATTGATTGCTAACATTTGAAGGCCTAT
AACTTCGTATAGCATACATTATACGAAGTTATTATGACTCGAG
