>Addgene plasmid #85793 | pSLI-N-sandwich-loxP(K13) | addgene partial sequence | sequence record 171408 | Addgene Partial NGS Result
ATATATATATATATTTATAATATGTATATTTTAAACTAGAAAAGGAATAACTAATATTTTATTTATTATC
ATTCAAGATTTATATTTTATAATAATAAATACCTAATAGAAATATATCAGGATCCATGCATGGTTCGCTA
AACTGCATCGTTGCTGTGTCCCAGAACATGGGCATCGGCAAGAACGGGGACTACCCCTGGCCACCGCTCA
GGAACGAATTTAGATATTTCCAGAGAATGACCACAACCTCTTCAGTAGAAGGTAAACAGAATCTGGTGAT
TATGGGTAAGAAGACCTGGTTCTCCATTCCTGAGAAGAATCGACCTTTAAAGGGTAGAATTAATTTAGTT
CTCAGCAGAGAACTCAAGGAACCTCCACAAGGAGCTCATTTTCTTTCCAGAAGTCTAGATGATGCCTTAA
AACTTACTGAACAACCAGAATTAGCAAATAAAGTAGACATGGTCTGGATAGTTGGTGGCAGTTCTGTTTA
TAAGGAAGCCATGAATCACCCAGGCCATCTTAAACTATTTGTGACAAGGATCATGCAAGACTTTGAAAGT
GACACGTTTTTTCCAGAAATTGATTTGGAGAAATATAAACTTCTGCCAGAATACCCAGGTGTTCTCTCTG
ATGTCCAGGAGGAGAAAGGCATTAAGTACAAATTTGAAGTATATGAGAAGAATGATTAAGCTTATTTAAT
AATAGATTAAAAATATTATAAAAATAAAAACATAAACACAGAAATTACAAAAAAAATACATATGAATTTT
TTTTTGTAATCTTCCTTATAAATATAGAATAATGAATCATATAAAACATATCATTATTCATTTATTTACA
TTTAAAATTATTGTTTCAGTATCTTTAATTTATTATGTATATATAAAAATAACTTACAATTTTATTAATA
AGCAATATATGTTTATTAATTCATGTTTTGTAATTTATGGGATAGCGATTTTTTTTACTGTCTGTATTTT
TCTTTTTTAATTATGTTTTAATTGTATTTTATTTTTATTATTGTTCTTTTTATAGTATTATTTTAAAACA
AAATGTATTTTCTAAGAACTTATAATAATAATAAATATAAATTTTAATAAAAATTATATTTATCTTTTAC
AATATGAACATAAAGTACAACATTAATATATAGCTTTTAATATTTTTATTCCTAATCATGTAAATCTTAA
ATTTTTCTTTTTAAACATATGTTAAATATTTATTTCTCATTATATATAAGAACATATTTATTAAATCTAG
AATTCGCCCTATAGTGAGTCGTATTACAATTCACTGGCCGTCGTTTTACAACGTCGTGACTGGGAAAACC
CTGGCGTTACCCAACTTAATCGCCTTGCAGCACATCCCCCTTTCGCCAGCTGGCGTAATAGCGAAGAGGC
CCGCACCGATCGCCCTTCCCAACAGTTGCGCAGCCTGAATGGCGAATGGCGCCTGATGCGGTATTTTCTC
CTTACGCATCTGTGCGGTATTTCACACCGCATATGGTGCACTCTCAGTACAATCTGCTCTGATGCCGCAT
AGTTAAGCCAGCCCCGACACCCGCCAACACCCGCTGACGCGCCCTGACGGGCTTGTCTGCTCCCGGCATC
CGCTTACAGACAAGCTGTGACCGTCTCCGGGAGCTGCATGTGTCAGAGGTTTTCACCGTCATCACCGAAA
CGCGCGAGACGAAAGGGCCTCGTGATACGCCTATTTTTATAGGTTAATGTCATGATAATAATGGTTTCTT
AGACGTCAGGTGGCACTTTTCGGGGAAATGTGCGCGGAACCCCTATTTGTTTATTTTTCTAAATACATTC
AAATATGTATCCGCTCATGAGACAATAACCCTGATAAATGCTTCAATAATATTGAAAAAGGAAGAGTATG
AGTATTCAACATTTCCGTGTCGCCCTTATTCCCTTTTTTGCGGCATTTTGCCTTCCTGTTTTTGCTCACC
CAGAAACGCTGGTGAAAGTAAAAGATGCTGAAGATCAGTTGGGTGCACGAGTGGGTTACATCGAACTGGA
TCTCAACAGCGGTAAGATCCTTGAGAGTTTTCGCCCCGAAGAACGTTTTCCAATGATGAGCACTTTTAAA
GTTCTGCTATGTGGCGCGGTATTATCCCGTATTGACGCCGGGCAAGAGCAACTCGGTCGCCGCATACACT
ATTCTCAGAATGACTTGGTTGAGTACTCACCAGTCACAGAAAAGCATCTTACGGATGGCATGACAGTAAG
AGAATTATGCAGTGCTGCCATAACCATGAGTGATAACACTGCGGCCAACTTACTTCTGACAACGATCGGA
GGACCGAAGGAGCTAACCGCTTTTTTGCACAACATGGGGGATCATGTAACTCGCCTTGATCGTTGGGAAC
CGGAGCTGAATGAAGCCATACCAAACGACGAGCGTGACACCACGATGCCTGTAGCAATGGCAACAACGTT
GCGCAAACTATTAACTGGCGAACTACTTACTCTAGCTTCCCGGCAACAATTAATAGACTGGATGGAGGCG
GATAAAGTTGCAGGACCACTTCTGCGCTCGGCCCTTCCGGCTGGCTGGTTTATTGCTGATAAATCTGGAG
CCGGTGAGCGTGGGTCTCGCGGTATCATTGCAGCACTGGGGCCAGATGGTAAGCCCTCCCGTATCGTAGT
TATCTACACGACGGGGAGTCAGGCAACTATGGATGAACGAAATAGACAGATCGCTGAGATAGGTGCCTCA
CTGATTAAGCATTGGTAACTGTCAGACCAAGTTTACTCATATATACTTTAGATTGATTTAAAACTTCATT
TTTAATTTAAAAGGATCTAGGTGAAGATCCTTTTTGATAATCTCATGACCAAAATCCCTTAACGTGAGTT
TTCGTTCCACTGAGCGTCAGACCCCGTAGAAAAGATCAAAGGATCTTCTTGAGATCCTTTTTTTCTGCGC
GTAATCTGCTGCTTGCAAACAAAAAAACCACCGCTACCAGCGGTGGTTTGTTTGCCGGATCAAGAGCTAC
CAACTCTTTTTCCGAAGGTAACTGGCTTCAGCAGAGCGCAGATACCAAATACTGTTCTTCTAGTGTAGCC
GTAGTTAGGCCACCACTTCAAGAACTCTGTAGCACCGCCTACATACCTCGCTCTGCTAATCCTGTTACCA
GTGGCTGCTGCCAGTGGCGATAAGTCGTGTCTTACCGGGTTGGACTCAAGACGATAGTTACCGGATAAGG
CGCAGCGGTCGGGCTGAACGGGGGGTTCGTGCACACAGCCCAGCTTGGAGCGAACGACCTACACCGAACT
GAGATACCTACAGCGTGAGCTATGAGAAAGCGCCACGCTTCCCGAAGGGAGAAAGGCGGACAGGTATCCG
GTAAGCGGCAGGGTCGGAACAGGAGAGCGCACGAGGGAGCTTCCAGGGGGAAACGCCTGGTATCTTTATA
GTCCTGTCGGGTTTCGCCACCTCTGACTTGAGCGTCGATTTTTGTGATGCTCGTCAGGGGGGCGGAGCCT
ATGGAAAAACGCCAGCAACGCGGCCTTTTTACGGTTCCTGGCCTTTTGCTGGCCTTTTGCTCACATGTTC
TTTCCTGCGTTATCCCCTGATTCTGTGGATAACCGTATTACCGCCTTTGAGTGAGCTGATACCGCTCGCC
GCAGCCGAACGACCGAGCGCAGCGAGTCAGTGAGCGAGGAAGCGGAAGAGCGCCCAATACGCAAACCGCC
TCTCCCCGCGCGTTGGCCGATTCATTAATGCAGCTGGCACGACAGGTTTCCCGACTGGAAAGCGGGCAGT
GAGCGCAACGCAATTAATGTGAGTTAGCTCACTCATTAGGCACCCCAGGCTTTACACTTTATGCTTCCGG
CTCGTATGTTGTGTGGAATTGTGAGCGGATAACAATTTCACACAGGAAACAGCTATGACCATGATTACGC
CAAGCTATTTAGGTGACACTATAGAATACTCAAGCTGCGGCCGCTAAAGATGCAGCAAATCTTATAAATG
ATGATTCTGGATTAAACAATTTAAAAAAATTTTCAACTGTAAATAATGTAAATGATACTTATGAAAAGAA
AATTATTGAAACGGAATTAAGTGATGCTAGTGATTTTGAAAATATGGTAGGTGATTTAAGAATTACATTT
ATTAATTGGTTAAAAAAGACACAAATGAATTTTATTCGAGAAAAAGATAAATTATTTAAAGATAAGAAAG
AACTAGAAATGGAAAGAGTACGATTGTACAAAGAATTAGAAAACCGTAAAAATATTGAAGAACAGAAATT
ACATGATGAAAGAAAGAAATTAGATATTGATATATCTAATGGTTATAAACAAATAAAAAAAGAAAAAGAA
GAACATAGGAAACGATTTGATGAAGAAAGATTAAGATTTTTACAAGAAATCGATAAAATTAAATTAGTAT
TATATTTAGAAAAAGAAAAATATTATCAAGAATATAAAAATTTTGAGAATGATAAAAAAAAAATTGTTGA
TGCAAATATTGCTACTGAAACTATGATTGATGGTTTAAACGAGCAGAAGTTAATATCAGAAGAGGATTTG
GGTGAACAAAAACTCATAAGCGAAGAAGATTTAATAACTTCGTATAGCATACATTATACGAAGTTATCCG
GAGAAGGAAGAGGAAGTTTATTAACATGTGGAGATGTAGAAGAAAATCCAGGACCAATGACAGCCAGTTT
AACTACCAAGTTCTTGAACAATACCTATGAAAACCCATTTATGAATGCATCCGGTGTTCATTGCATGACT
ACACAAGAATTAGATGAATTAGCAAACTCTAAAGCTGGCGCATTCATTACAAAGAGTGCTACAACCTTAG
AAAGAGAAGGTAACCCTGAACCACGTTACATTTCTGTCCCTCTAGGCAGTATCAACTCCATGGGTTTACC
AAACGAAGGTATCGACTACTATTTGTCCTATGTATTAAACCGTCAAAAGAATTATCCTGATGCACCTGCT
ATTTTCTTCTCAGTTGCTGGTATGAGCATTGATGAAAATTTAAATTTGTTGAGGAAAATCCAAGATAGCG
AATTCAACGGTATTACCGAGTTAAACTTGTCTTGTCCTAATGTGCCTGGGAAACCACAAGTTGCTTATGA
CTTTGACTTGACAAAGGAAACCTTGGAAAAGGTTTTTGCCTTTTTCAAAAAACCTCTTGGTGTCAAGTTG
CCTCCTTATTTTGATTTTGCCCATTTTGATATCATGGCAAAAATATTGAACGAGTTCCCATTAGCTTATG
TCAACTCTATCAATAGTATAGGAAATGGTCTTTTCATTGATGTGGAGAAGGAGAGTGTAGTAGTGAAGCC
AAAGAATGGTTTCGGGGGTATTGGAGGTGAATATGTTAAGCCAACCGCGCTCGCCAATGTTCGTGCATTT
TACACTCGTTTGAGACCTGAAATCAAAGTTATCGGTACAGGTGGAATTAAGTCCGGTAAGGATGCATTTG
AACATCTTCTATGTGGTGCCTCTATGCTACAGATTGGTACAGAATTACAAAAAGAGGGCGTCAAGATTTT
TGAACGTATCGAAAAAGAATTAAAAGACATAATGGAAGCTAAGGGTTATACATCCATAGATCAGTTCCGT
GGGAAGTTGAACAGCATTGGTGAAGGTAGAGGTTCTTTGTTGACTTGTGGTGATGTTGAAGAAAATCCAG
GTCCAGCTAGCCGTGGTGTTCAGGTCGAGACTATTAGCCCTGGAGATGGACGCACGTTTCCTAAGCGTGG
ACAGACATGCGTAGTTCACTACACAGGTATGTTGGAGGACGGTAAAAAGTTCGACAGCTCACGCGACCGC
AATAAACCTTTCAAGTTTATGCTTGGCAAGCAGGAGGTTATTCGTGGATGGGAGGAGGGTGTAGCACAGA
TGTCTGTTGGACAGCGTGCTAAGTTGACAATTTCACCTGACTATGCTTATGGCGCTACGGGCCATCCCGG
GATCATTCCGCCACATGCGACTCTGGTATTCGACGTTGAATTATTAAAGTTAGAGACAGCTAGAGGGGCC
GCTGCAGGTGCTGGTGGAGCTGGAAGACGTGGAGTACAAGTAGAGACTATCTCTCCAGGTGACGGTCGCA
CTTTCCCAAAGCGTGGCCAAACCTGTGTTGTACATTACACTGGTATGCTGGAGGATGGGAAAAAGTTCGA
TTCCAGTCGCGACCGTAACAAACCGTTCAAATTCATGTTGGGAAAGCAGGAAGTGATCCGCGGGTGGGAG
GAAGGCGTGGCGCAAATGAGCGTCGGTCAGCGGGCTAAATTGACCATTTCCCCTGACTACGCGTATGGGG
CTACTGGGCACCCAGGGATTATTCCGCCTCACGCTACACTTGTGTTTGATGTCGAACTTTTGAAACTGGA
AACTGCCAGGGGAGCAGCCGCAGGAGCAGGGGGGGCAGGAAGGGTCGACATGAGTAAAGGAGAAGAACTT
TTCACTGGAGTTGTCCCAATTCTTGTTGAATTAGATGGTGATGTTAATGGGCACAAATTTTCTGTCAGTG
GAGAGGGTGAAGGTGATGCAACATACGGAAAACTTACCCTTAAATTTATTTGCACTACTGGAAAACTACC
TGTTCCATGGCCAACACTTGTCACTACTTTCGCGTATGGTCTTCAATGCTTTGCGAGATACCCAGATCAT
ATGAAACAGCATGACTTTTTCAAGAGTGCCATGCCCGAAGGTTATGTACAGGAAAGAACTATATTTTTCA
AAGATGACGGGAACTACAAGACACGTGCTGAAGTCAAGTTTGAAGGTGATACCCTTGTTAATAGAATCGA
GTTAAAAGGTATTGATTTTAAAGAAGATGGAAACATTCTTGGACACAAATTGGAATACAACTATAACTCA
CACAATGTATACATCATGGCAGACAAACAAAAGAATGGAATCAAAGTTAACTTCAAAATTAGACACAACA
TTGAAGATGGAAGCGTTCAACTAGCAGACCATTATCAACAAAATACTCCAATTGGCGATGGCCCTGTCCT
TTTACCAGACAACCATTACCTGTCCACACAATCTGCCCTTTCGAAAGATCCCAACGAAAAGAGAGACCAC
ATGGTCCTTCTTGAGTTTGTAACAGCTGCTGGGATTACACATGGCATGGATGAACTATACAAACCTAGCT
CAGGATTGAGATCAAGATCTGCTGCTGCTGGTGCTGGTGGTGCTGCTAGAGCTGCTCTGCAGAGAGGAGT
ACAAGTTGAAACAATATCACCAGGAGATGGTCGTACATTTCCAAAAAGAGGTCAAACTTGTGTTGTACAT
TATACTGGAATGCTTGAAGATGGAAAGAAATTTGATTCATCTCGTGATAGAAATAAACCATTTAAATTTA
TGCTAGGTAAACAAGAAGTAATACGAGGTTGGGAAGAAGGAGTTGCTCAAATGAGTGTAGGTCAAAGAGC
AAAACTTACTATATCTCCAGATTATGCTTATGGTGCAACTGGACATCCAGGTATAATTCCACCTCATGCA
ACTCTTGTATTTGATGTGGAGCTTCTAAAACTAGAAACTAGAGGTGTTCAGGTTGAAACAATTTCACCTG
GAGATGGCAGAACCTTTCCTAAAAGAGGACAGACTTGCGTAGTTCATTATACAGGCATGCTAGAGGATGG
TAAGAAATTTGATTCTAGTCGAGATAGAAATAAGCCATTCAAGTTTATGCTAGGTAAACAGGAAGTAATA
AGAGGTTGGGAAGAGGGTGTAGCACAGATGTCAGTTGGACAAAGAGCAAAGTTAACAATATCACCAGATT
ATGCATACGGTGCAACAGGCCATCCTGGCATCATCCCTCCACATGCAACTTTAGTATTCGACGTTGAATT
GTTAAAGTTAGAGACAACGCGTGCTAGAGGTGCTGCTGCTGGTGCTGGAGGTGCAGGTAGACCTAGGATG
GAGGGTGAGAAGGTTAAGACTAAAGCTAACAGTATAAGTAACTTCAGTATGACTTACGACAGAGAGAGTG
GAGGGAATAGTAACTCAGACGACAAGAGTGGTTCAAGTTCAGAAAACGACTCAAACAGTTTTATGAACTT
AACATCTGACAAGAACGAAAAGACAGAGAACAACTCATTTTTACTTAACAACTCATCTTACGGTAACGTA
AAGGACTCTTTATTGGAGTCTATAGACATGTCAGTGTTGGACAGTAATTTCGACTCAAAGAAGGACTTCT
TGCCTTCAAACTTGTCTAGGACTTTCAACAACATGAGTAAGGACAACATTGGTAACAAGTACTTGAACAA
GTTATTGAACAAGAAGAAGGACACAATAACTAACGAGAACAACAACATAAACCACAACAACAACAACAAC
AACTTAACTGCTAACAACATTACAAACAACTTAATAAACAACAACATGAACTCACCTTCTATAATGAACA
CAAATAAGAAGGAAAACTTCTTGGACGCTGCTAACTTGATTAACGACGACTCAGGTTTGAATAACTTGAA
GAAGTTCTCTACAGTTAACAACGTTAACGACACATACGAGAAAAAGATAATAGAGACCGAGTTGTCAGAC
GCATCAGACTTCGAGAACATGGTTGGAGACTTGAGGATAACTTTCATAAACTGGTTGAAGAAAACTCAGA
TGAACTTCATAAGAGAGAAGGACAAGTTGTTCAAGGACAAAAAGGAGCTTGAGATGGAGAGGGTTCGTTT
ATATAAGGAGTTGGAGAATCGTAAGAACATAGAGGAGCAAAAGTTGCACGACGAGAGGAAAAAGTTGGAC
ATAGACATTTCAAACGGATACAAGCAGATTAAGAAGGAGAAGGAGGAGCACAGAAAGCGTTTCGACGAGG
AGAGGTTGAGGTTCTTGCAGGAGATAGACAAGATAAAGTTGGTTTTGTACTTGGAGAAGGAGAAGTACTA
CCAGGAGTACAAGAACTTCGAAAACGACAAGAAGAAGATAGTAGACGCTAACATAGCAACAGAGACAATG
ATAGACATAAACGTAGGAGGTGCAATATTCGAGACTTCAAGGCACACTTTGACTCAGCAGAAGGACTCTT
TCATTGAAAAGTTGTTGTCAGGTAGGCACCACGTTACAAGGGACAAGCAGGGTAGGATTTTTTTGGACAG
AGACTCAGAATTGTTCAGGATAATTTTAAATTTCTTGAGGAACCCCTTGACAATTCCTATTCCTAAGGAC
TTGTCTGAGTCAGAGGCTTTATTAAAGGAGGCTGAGTTCTACGGAATAAAGTTCTTGCCTTTTCCTTTGG
TTTTCTGCATTGGAGGTTTCGACGGAGTTGAGTACTTGAACAGTATGGAGTTGTTGGACATATCACAGCA
GTGTTGGCGAATGTGCACTCCAATGTCAACTAAGAAGGCATACTTCGGTTCTGCAGTTTTAAACAACTTT
TTGTATGTATTCGGAGGAAACAATTACGACTACAAAGCATTGTTCGAGACAGAGGTATACGACAGGTTGA
GGGACGTTTGGTACGTAAGTTCAAACTTGAACATTCCAAGGAGGAACAACTGCGGAGTAACCTCTAACGG
AAGGATATACTGCATAGGAGGTTACGACGGATCATCAATAATTCCCAACGTTGAGGCTTACGACCACAGA
ATGAAGGCTTGGGTTGAAGTAGCTCCATTAAACACTCCAAGGTCTAGTGCAATGTGCGTAGCATTCGACA
ACAAGATATACGTGATAGGAGGTACAAACGGAGAAAGGTTGAACTCAATAGAGGTTTACGAGGAGAAGAT
GAACAAGTGGGAGCAGTTCCCTTACGCATTGTTGGAGGCAAGGTCAAGTGGTGCTGCATTCAACTATTTA
AACCAGATTTACGTAGTAGGTGGAATAGACAACGAGCACAATATTTTGGACTCTGTAGAGCAGTACCAGC
CTTTCAACAAGAGGTGGCAGTTCCTTAACGGAGTTCCTGAAAAGAAGATGAACTTCGGTGCAGCTACTTT
AAGTGACTCATACATTATAACTGGTGGTGAGAACGGGGAGGTACTTAACTCTTGCCACTTTTTCTCACCT
GACACTAACGAGTGGCAATTAGGACCTTCATTGTTGGTACCAAGGTTCGGACATTCAGTATTGATTGCTA
ACATTTGAAGGCCTATAACTTCGTATAGCATACATTATACGAAGTTATTATGACTCGAGGATATGGCAGC
TTAATGTTCG
